Addgene plasmid #76543: PI4KB gRNA (BRDN0001145642)
Purpose: 3rd generation lentiviral gRNA plasmid targeting human PI4KB
Depositing lab: John Doench & David Root. Depositing organization: Broad Institute. Publication: Optimized sgRNA design to maximize activity and minimize off-target effects of CRISPR-Cas9. Doench JG, Fusi N, Sullender M, Hegde M, Vaimberg EW, Donovan KF, Smith I, Tothova Z, Wilen C, Orchard R, Virgin HW, Listgarten J, Root DE. Nat Biotechnol. 2016 Jan 18. doi: 10.1038/nbt.3437. PubMed 26780180.
Backbone
  Vector backbone: lentiGuide-Puro
  Backbone manufacturer: Zhang Lab (Addgene plasmid # 52963)
  Vector type: Mammalian Expression, Lentiviral, CRISPR
  Selectable markers: Puromycin
Growth in bacteria
  Bacterial resistance: Ampicillin, 100 μg/mL
  Growth temperature: 37°C
  Growth strain: DH5alpha
  Copy number: High Copy
Gene/Insert
  Gene/Insert name: PI4KB (alt names: PI4KB; NM_001198773.1)
  gRNA/shRNA sequence: GCTTAACATGTACATCCACA
  Species: H. sapiens (human)
  Entrez Gene: PI4KB (a.k.a. DFNA87, NPIK, PI4K-BETA, PI4K92, PI4KBETA, PI4KIII, PI4KIIIBETA, PIK4CB)
  Promoter: hU6
  Cloning method: Unknown
  Sequencing primers: 5′ U6-F; 3′ pS2-R
Terms and licenses: Academic/Nonprofit Terms; Industry Terms: Not Available to Industry
Depositor comments: The gRNA was designed to target the following Genbank reference sequence(s): NM_001198773.1,NM_001198774.1,NM_002651.2. Note that this plasmid does NOT contain Cas9. It should be used in conjunction with lentiCas9-Blast (Addgene #52962) or otherwise with cell lines already expressing Cas9. Browse the full kinome gRNA library at http://www.addgene.org/pooled-library/broadgpp-human-kinome/ or visit http://www.broadinstitute.org/rnai/public/ for detailed protocols and information.
How to cite: PI4KB gRNA (BRDN0001145642) was a gift from John Doench & David Root (Addgene plasmid # 76543 ; http://n2t.net/addgene:76543 ; RRID:Addgene_76543)
