[The description below was written by a language model from this plasmid's Addgene catalogue record and pLannotate feature annotations shown in this document.]
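Description:
PI4KB gRNA (BRDN0001145642) is a third-generation lentiviral CRISPR guide plasmid built on the lentiGuide-Puro backbone, carrying a single guide RNA directed against human PI4KB (phosphatidylinositol 4-kinase beta). It belongs to a human kinome gRNA collection, and the guide was designed against several PI4KB reference transcripts. In bacteria the roughly 8.3 kb plasmid replicates from a high-copy ColE1/pUC-type origin and is selected with ampicillin through the β-lactamase gene. An f1 origin, an SV40 origin and residual lac, T7 and T3 elements are also annotated as backbone remnants.

The transfer cassette is driven by an RSV promoter fused to a truncated HIV-1 5' LTR, which makes genomic RNA production Tat-independent. This is followed by the Ψ packaging signal with a partial gag fragment, the Rev response element for Rev-dependent nuclear export, and a cPPT/CTS element that aids nuclear import of the viral genome. The cassette ends in a ΔU3 self-inactivating 3' LTR followed by an SV40 polyadenylation signal. Within this unit, a human U6 RNA polymerase III promoter transcribes the PI4KB-specific spacer joined to the Streptococcus pyogenes Cas9 guide scaffold. A separate EF-1α core promoter with its intron A drives puromycin N-acetyltransferase for selection of transduced mammalian cells, and a downstream WPRE enhances transcript expression.

The plasmid does not encode Cas9, so it is meant to be used with a separately delivered Cas9 vector or in cells that already express Cas9. Its typical use is knockout or loss-of-function study of PI4KB.
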