Features (pLannotate 1.2.2; 29 found; start..end, strand, type, name):
     14..80      +  CDS            small t antigen (fragment): SV40 (simian virus 40) small t antigen
    106..317     +  promoter       EF-1α core promoter: core promoter for human elongation factor EF-1α
    318..1256    +  intron         EF-1α intron A: intron upstream of the start codon of human EF-1α
   1278..1877    +  CDS            PuroR (fragment): puromycin N-acetyltransferase; pac from Streptomyces; confers resistance to puromycin
   1893..2481    +  misc_feature   WPRE: woodchuck hepatitis virus posttranscriptional regulatory element
   2532..2551    +  misc_feature   cPPT/CTS (fragment): central polypurine tract and central termination sequence of HIV-1
   2553..2786    +  LTR            3' LTR (ΔU3): self-inactivating 3' long terminal repeat (LTR) from HIV-1
   2864..2985    +  polyA_signal   SV40 poly(A) signal: SV40 polyadenylation signal
   3025..3160    +  rep_origin     SV40 ori: SV40 origin of replication
   3181..3199    -  promoter       T7 promoter: promoter for bacteriophage T7 RNA polymerase
   3207..3362    +  CDS            lacZα (fragment): LacZα fragment of β-galactosidase; lacZ fragment
   3367..3795    +  rep_origin     f1 ori (sequence partly withheld): f1 bacteriophage origin of replication; arrow indicates direction of (+) strand synthesis
   3848..3952    +  promoter       AmpR promoter: bla
   3953..4813    +  CDS            AmpR: β-lactamase; bla; confers resistance to ampicillin, carbenicillin, and related antibiotics
   4984..5572    +  rep_origin     ori: high-copy-number ColE1/pMB1/pBR322/pUC origin of replication
   5755..5847    +  CDS            lacI (fragment): lac repressor; lacI; The lac repressor binds to the lac operator to inhibit transcription in E. coli. This inhibition can be relieved by adding lactose or isopropyl-β-D-thiogalactopyranoside (IPTG).
   5860..5881    +  protein_bind   CAP binding site: CAP binding activates transcription in the presence of cAMP. E. coli catabolite activator protein
   5896..5926    +  promoter       lac promoter: promoter for the E. coli lac operon
   5934..5950    +  protein_bind   lac operator: The lac repressor binds to the lac operator to inhibit transcription in E. coli. This inhibition can be relieved by adding lactose or isopropyl-β-D-thiogalactopyranoside (IPTG). lac repressor encoded by lacI
   5995..6013    +  promoter       T3 promoter: promoter for bacteriophage T3 RNA polymerase
   6041..6267    +  promoter       RSV promoter: Rous sarcoma virus enhancer/promoter
   6268..6448    +  LTR            5' LTR (truncated): truncated 5' long terminal repeat (LTR) from HIV-1
   6495..6620    +  misc_feature   HIV-1 Ψ: packaging signal of human immunodeficiency virus type 1
   6604..6967    +  CDS            HIV-1 gag (fragment): gag protein from human immunodeficiency virus 1; gag
   7113..7346    +  misc_feature   RRE: The Rev response element (RRE) of HIV-1 allows for Rev-dependent mRNA export from the nucleus to the cytoplasm.
   7723..7749    +  CDS            Rev (fragment): human immunodeficiency virus 1 (HIV-1) Rev protein; rev; enhances nuclear export of unspliced and incompletely spliced viral mRNAs
   7753..7993    +  promoter       U6 promoter: RNA polymerase III promoter for human U6 snRNA
   8023..8098    +  misc_RNA       gRNA scaffold: guide RNA scaffold for the Streptococcus pyogenes CRISPR/Cas9 system
   8154..8271    +  misc_feature   cPPT/CTS: central polypurine tract and central termination sequence of HIV-1
>Addgene plasmid #76543 | PI4KB gRNA (BRDN0001145642) | addgene full sequence | sequence record 186038 | Addgene Assembled Sequence
CCCGGGTGCAAAGATGGATAAAGTTTTAAACAGAGAGGAATCTTTGCAGCTAATGGACCTTCTAGGTCTT
GAAAGGAGTGGGAATTGGCTCCGGTGCCCGTCAGTGGGCAGAGCGCACATCGCCCACAGTCCCCGAGAAG
TTGGGGGGAGGGGTCGGCAATTGATCCGGTGCCTAGAGAAGGTGGCGCGGGGTAAACTGGGAAAGTGATG
TCGTGTACTGGCTCCGCCTTTTTCCCGAGGGTGGGGGAGAACCGTATATAAGTGCAGTAGTCGCCGTGAA
CGTTCTTTTTCGCAACGGGTTTGCCGCCAGAACACAGGTAAGTGCCGTGTGTGGTTCCCGCGGGCCTGGC
CTCTTTACGGGTTATGGCCCTTGCGTGCCTTGAATTACTTCCACCTGGCTGCAGTACGTGATTCTTGATC
CCGAGCTTCGGGTTGGAAGTGGGTGGGAGAGTTCGAGGCCTTGCGCTTAAGGAGCCCCTTCGCCTCGTGC
TTGAGTTGAGGCCTGGCCTGGGCGCTGGGGCCGCCGCGTGCGAATCTGGTGGCACCTTCGCGCCTGTCTC
GCTGCTTTCGATAAGTCTCTAGCCATTTAAAATTTTTGATGACCTGCTGCGACGCTTTTTTTCTGGCAAG
ATAGTCTTGTAAATGCGGGCCAAGATCTGCACACTGGTATTTCGGTTTTTGGGGCCGCGGGCGGCGACGG
GGCCCGTGCGTCCCAGCGCACATGTTCGGCGAGGCGGGGCCTGCGAGCGCGGCCACCGAGAATCGGACGG
GGGTAGTCTCAAGCTGGCCGGCCTGCTCTGGTGCCTGGCCTCGCGCCGCCGTGTATCGCCCCGCCCTGGG
CGGCAAGGCTGGCCCGGTCGGCACCAGTTGCGTGAGCGGAAAGATGGCCGCTTCCCGGCCCTGCTGCAGG
GAGCTCAAAATGGAGGACGCGGCGCTCGGGAGAGCGGGCGGGTGAGTCACCCACACAAAGGAAAAGGGCC
TTTCCGTCCTCAGCCGTCGCTTCATGTGACTCCACGGAGTACCGGGCGCCGTCCAGGCACCTCGATTAGT
TCTCGAGCTTTTGGAGTACGTCGTCTTTAGGTTGGGGGGAGGGGTTTTATGCGATGGAGTTTCCCCACAC
TGAGTGGGTGGAGACTGAAGTTAGGCCAGCTTGGCACTTGATGTAATTCTCCTTGGAATTTGCCCTTTTT
GAGTTTGGATCTTGGTTCATTCTCAAGCCTCAGACAGTGGTTCAAAGTTTTTTTCTTCCATTTCAGGTGT
CGTGACGTACGGCCACCATGACCGAGTACAAGCCCACGGTGCGCCTCGCCACCCGCGACGACGTCCCCAG
GGCCGTACGCACCCTCGCCGCCGCGTTCGCCGACTACCCCGCCACGCGCCACACCGTCGATCCGGACCGC
CACATCGAGCGGGTCACCGAGCTGCAAGAACTCTTCCTCACGCGCGTCGGGCTCGACATCGGCAAGGTGT
GGGTCGCGGACGACGGCGCCGCCGTGGCGGTCTGGACCACGCCGGAGAGCGTCGAAGCGGGGGCGGTGTT
CGCCGAGATCGGCCCGCGCATGGCCGAGTTGAGCGGTTCCCGGCTGGCCGCGCAGCAACAGATGGAAGGC
CTCCTGGCGCCGCACCGGCCCAAGGAGCCCGCGTGGTTCCTGGCCACCGTCGGAGTCTCGCCCGACCACC
AGGGCAAGGGTCTGGGCAGCGCCGTCGTGCTCCCCGGAGTGGAGGCGGCCGAGCGCGCCGGGGTGCCCGC
CTTCCTGGAGACCTCCGCGCCCCGCAACCTCCCCTTCTACGAGCGGCTCGGCTTCACCGTCACCGCCGAC
GTCGAGGTGCCCGAAGGACCGCGCACCTGGTGCATGACCCGCAAGCCCGGTGCCTGAACGCGTTAAGTCG
ACAATCAACCTCTGGATTACAAAATTTGTGAAAGATTGACTGGTATTCTTAACTATGTTGCTCCTTTTAC
GCTATGTGGATACGCTGCTTTAATGCCTTTGTATCATGCTATTGCTTCCCGTATGGCTTTCATTTTCTCC
TCCTTGTATAAATCCTGGTTGCTGTCTCTTTATGAGGAGTTGTGGCCCGTTGTCAGGCAACGTGGCGTGG
TGTGCACTGTGTTTGCTGACGCAACCCCCACTGGTTGGGGCATTGCCACCACCTGTCAGCTCCTTTCCGG
GACTTTCGCTTTCCCCCTCCCTATTGCCACGGCGGAACTCATCGCCGCCTGCCTTGCCCGCTGCTGGACA
GGGGCTCGGCTGTTGGGCACTGACAATTCCGTGGTGTTGTCGGGGAAATCATCGTCCTTTCCTTGGCTGC
TCGCCTGTGTTGCCACCTGGATTCTGCGCGGGACGTCCTTCTGCTACGTCCCTTCGGCCCTCAATCCAGC
GGACCTTCCTTCCCGCGGCCTGCTGCCGGCTCTGCGGCCTCTTCCGCGTCTTCGCCTTCGCCCTCAGACG
AGTCGGATCTCCCTTTGGGCCGCCTCCCCGCGTCGACTTTAAGACCAATGACTTACAAGGCAGCTGTAGA
TCTTAGCCACTTTTTAAAAGAAAAGGGGGGACTGGAAGGGCTAATTCACTCCCAACGAAGACAAGATCTG
CTTTTTGCTTGTACTGGGTCTCTCTGGTTAGACCAGATCTGAGCCTGGGAGCTCTCTGGCTAACTAGGGA
ACCCACTGCTTAAGCCTCAATAAAGCTTGCCTTGAGTGCTTCAAGTAGTGTGTGCCCGTCTGTTGTGTGA
CTCTGGTAACTAGAGATCCCTCAGACCCTTTTAGTCAGTGTGGAAAATCTCTAGCAGTACGTATAGTAGT
TCATGTCATCTTATTATTCAGTATTTATAACTTGCAAAGAAATGAATATCAGAGAGTGAGAGGAACTTGT
TTATTGCAGCTTATAATGGTTACAAATAAAGCAATAGCATCACAAATTTCACAAATAAAGCATTTTTTTC
ACTGCATTCTAGTTGTGGTTTGTCCAAACTCATCAATGTATCTTATCATGTCTGGCTCTAGCTATCCCGC
CCCTAACTCCGCCCATCCCGCCCCTAACTCCGCCCAGTTCCGCCCATTCTCCGCCCCATGGCTGACTAAT
TTTTTTTATTTATGCAGAGGCCGAGGCCGCCTCGGCCTCTGAGCTATTCCAGAAGTAGTGAGGAGGCTTT
TTTGGAGGCCTAGGGACGTACCCAATTCGCCCTATAGTGAGTCGTATTACGCGCGCTCACTGGCCGTCGT
TTTACAACGTCGTGACTGGGAAAACCCTGGCGTTACCCAACTTAATCGCCTTGCAGCACATCCCCCTTTC
GCCAGCTGGCGTAATAGCGAAGAGGCCCGCACCGATCGCCCTTCCCAACAGTTGCGCAGCCTGAATGGCG
AATGGG
[124 nt withheld, positions 3367-3490]
C
[91 nt withheld, positions 3492-3582]
A
[49 nt withheld, positions 3584-3632]
CCTTTGACGTTGGAGTCCACGTTCTTT
[37 nt withheld, positions 3660-3696]
ACCCTATCTCGGTCTATTCTTTTGATTTATAAGGGATTTTGCCGATTTCGGCCTATTGGTTAAAAAATGA
GCTGATTTAACAAAAATTTAACGCGAATTTTAACAAAATATTAACGCTTACAATTTAGGTGGCACTTTTC
GGGGAAATGTGCGCGGAACCCCTATTTGTTTATTTTTCTAAATACATTCAAATATGTATCCGCTCATGAG
ACAATAACCCTGATAAATGCTTCAATAATATTGAAAAAGGAAGAGTATGAGTATTCAACATTTCCGTGTC
GCCCTTATTCCCTTTTTTGCGGCATTTTGCCTTCCTGTTTTTGCTCACCCAGAAACGCTGGTGAAAGTAA
AAGATGCTGAAGATCAGTTGGGTGCACGAGTGGGTTACATCGAACTGGATCTCAACAGCGGTAAGATCCT
TGAGAGTTTTCGCCCCGAAGAACGTTTTCCAATGATGAGCACTTTTAAAGTTCTGCTATGTGGCGCGGTA
TTATCCCGTATTGACGCCGGGCAAGAGCAACTCGGTCGCCGCATACACTATTCTCAGAATGACTTGGTTG
AGTACTCACCAGTCACAGAAAAGCATCTTACGGATGGCATGACAGTAAGAGAATTATGCAGTGCTGCCAT
AACCATGAGTGATAACACTGCGGCCAACTTACTTCTGACAACGATCGGAGGACCGAAGGAGCTAACCGCT
TTTTTGCACAACATGGGGGATCATGTAACTCGCCTTGATCGTTGGGAACCGGAGCTGAATGAAGCCATAC
CAAACGACGAGCGTGACACCACGATGCCTGTAGCAATGGCAACAACGTTGCGCAAACTATTAACTGGCGA
ACTACTTACTCTAGCTTCCCGGCAACAATTAATAGACTGGATGGAGGCGGATAAAGTTGCAGGACCACTT
CTGCGCTCGGCCCTTCCGGCTGGCTGGTTTATTGCTGATAAATCTGGAGCCGGTGAGCGTGGGTCTCGCG
GTATCATTGCAGCACTGGGGCCAGATGGTAAGCCCTCCCGTATCGTAGTTATCTACACGACGGGGAGTCA
GGCAACTATGGATGAACGAAATAGACAGATCGCTGAGATAGGTGCCTCACTGATTAAGCATTGGTAACTG
TCAGACCAAGTTTACTCATATATACTTTAGATTGATTTAAAACTTCATTTTTAATTTAAAAGGATCTAGG
TGAAGATCCTTTTTGATAATCTCATGACCAAAATCCCTTAACGTGAGTTTTCGTTCCACTGAGCGTCAGA
CCCCGTAGAAAAGATCAAAGGATCTTCTTGAGATCCTTTTTTTCTGCGCGTAATCTGCTGCTTGCAAACA
AAAAAACCACCGCTACCAGCGGTGGTTTGTTTGCCGGATCAAGAGCTACCAACTCTTTTTCCGAAGGTAA
CTGGCTTCAGCAGAGCGCAGATACCAAATACTGTTCTTCTAGTGTAGCCGTAGTTAGGCCACCACTTCAA
GAACTCTGTAGCACCGCCTACATACCTCGCTCTGCTAATCCTGTTACCAGTGGCTGCTGCCAGTGGCGAT
AAGTCGTGTCTTACCGGGTTGGACTCAAGACGATAGTTACCGGATAAGGCGCAGCGGTCGGGCTGAACGG
GGGGTTCGTGCACACAGCCCAGCTTGGAGCGAACGACCTACACCGAACTGAGATACCTACAGCGTGAGCT
ATGAGAAAGCGCCACGCTTCCCGAAGGGAGAAAGGCGGACAGGTATCCGGTAAGCGGCAGGGTCGGAACA
GGAGAGCGCACGAGGGAGCTTCCAGGGGGAAACGCCTGGTATCTTTATAGTCCTGTCGGGTTTCGCCACC
TCTGACTTGAGCGTCGATTTTTGTGATGCTCGTCAGGGGGGCGGAGCCTATGGAAAAACGCCAGCAACGC
GGCCTTTTTACGGTTCCTGGCCTTTTGCTGGCCTTTTGCTCACATGTTCTTTCCTGCGTTATCCCCTGAT
TCTGTGGATAACCGTATTACCGCCTTTGAGTGAGCTGATACCGCTCGCCGCAGCCGAACGACCGAGCGCA
GCGAGTCAGTGAGCGAGGAAGCGGAAGAGCGCCCAATACGCAAACCGCCTCTCCCCGCGCGTTGGCCGAT
TCATTAATGCAGCTGGCACGACAGGTTTCCCGACTGGAAAGCGGGCAGTGAGCGCAACGCAATTAATGTG
AGTTAGCTCACTCATTAGGCACCCCAGGCTTTACACTTTATGCTTCCGGCTCGTATGTTGTGTGGAATTG
TGAGCGGATAACAATTTCACACAGGAAACAGCTATGACCATGATTACGCCAAGCGCGCAATTAACCCTCA
CTAAAGGGAACAAAAGCTGGAGCTGCAAGCTTAATGTAGTCTTATGCAATACTCTTGTAGTCTTGCAACA
TGGTAACGATGAGTTAGCAACATGCCTTACAAGGAGAGAAAAAGCACCGTGCATGCCGATTGGTGGAAGT
AAGGTGGTACGATCGTGCCTTATTAGGAAGGCAACAGACGGGTCTGACATGGATTGGACGAACCACTGAA
TTGCCGCATTGCAGAGATATTGTATTTAAGTGCCTAGCTCGATACATAAACGGGTCTCTCTGGTTAGACC
AGATCTGAGCCTGGGAGCTCTCTGGCTAACTAGGGAACCCACTGCTTAAGCCTCAATAAAGCTTGCCTTG
AGTGCTTCAAGTAGTGTGTGCCCGTCTGTTGTGTGACTCTGGTAACTAGAGATCCCTCAGACCCTTTTAG
TCAGTGTGGAAAATCTCTAGCAGTGGCGCCCGAACAGGGACTTGAAAGCGAAAGGGAAACCAGAGGAGCT
CTCTCGACGCAGGACTCGGCTTGCTGAAGCGCGCACGGCAAGAGGCGAGGGGCGGCGACTGGTGAGTACG
CCAAAAATTTTGACTAGCGGAGGCTAGAAGGAGAGAGATGGGTGCGAGAGCGTCAGTATTAAGCGGGGGA
GAATTAGATCGCGATGGGAAAAAATTCGGTTAAGGCCAGGGGGAAAGAAAAAATATAAATTAAAACATAT
AGTATGGGCAAGCAGGGAGCTAGAACGATTCGCAGTTAATCCTGGCCTGTTAGAAACATCAGAAGGCTGT
AGACAAATACTGGGACAGCTACAACCATCCCTTCAGACAGGATCAGAAGAACTTAGATCATTATATAATA
CAGTAGCAACCCTCTATTGTGTGCATCAAAGGATAGAGATAAAAGACACCAAGGAAGCTTTAGACAAGAT
AGAGGAAGAGCAAAACAAAAGTAAGACCACCGCACAGCAAGCGGCCGCTGATCTTCAGACCTGGAGGAGG
AGATATGAGGGACAATTGGAGAAGTGAATTATATAAATATAAAGTAGTAAAAATTGAACCATTAGGAGTA
GCACCCACCAAGGCAAAGAGAAGAGTGGTGCAGAGAGAAAAAAGAGCAGTGGGAATAGGAGCTTTGTTCC
TTGGGTTCTTGGGAGCAGCAGGAAGCACTATGGGCGCAGCGTCAATGACGCTGACGGTACAGGCCAGACA
ATTATTGTCTGGTATAGTGCAGCAGCAGAACAATTTGCTGAGGGCTATTGAGGCGCAACAGCATCTGTTG
CAACTCACAGTCTGGGGCATCAAGCAGCTCCAGGCAAGAATCCTGGCTGTGGAAAGATACCTAAAGGATC
AACAGCTCCTGGGGATTTGGGGTTGCTCTGGAAAACTCATTTGCACCACTGCTGTGCCTTGGAATGCTAG
TTGGAGTAATAAATCTCTGGAACAGATTTGGAATCACACGACCTGGATGGAGTGGGACAGAGAAATTAAC
AATTACACAAGCTTAATACACTCCTTAATTGAAGAATCGCAAAACCAGCAAGAAAAGAATGAACAAGAAT
TATTGGAATTAGATAAATGGGCAAGTTTGTGGAATTGGTTTAACATAACAAATTGGCTGTGGTATATAAA
ATTATTCATAATGATAGTAGGAGGCTTGGTAGGTTTAAGAATAGTTTTTGCTGTACTTTCTATAGTGAAT
AGAGTTAGGCAGGGATATTCACCATTATCGTTTCAGACCCACCTCCCAACCCCGAGGGGACCCAGAGAGG
GCCTATTTCCCATGATTCCTTCATATTTGCATATACGATACAAGGCTGTTAGAGAGATAATTAGAATTAA
TTTGACTGTAAACACAAAGATATTAGTACAAAATACGTGACGTAGAAAGTAATAATTTCTTGGGTAGTTT
GCAGTTTTAAAATTATGTTTTAAAATGGACTATCATATGCTTACCGTAACTTGAAAGTATTTCGATTTCT
TGGCTTTATATATCTTGTGGAAAGGACGAAACACCGGCTTAACATGTACATCCACAGTTTTAGAGCTAGA
AATAGCAAGTTAAAATAAGGCTAGTCCGTTATCAACTTGAAAAAGTGGCACCGAGTCGGTGCTTTTTTAA
GCTTGGCGTAACTAGATCTTGAGACAAATGGCAGTATTCATCCACAATTTTAAAAGAAAAGGGGGGATTG
GGGGGTACAGTGCAGGGGAAAGAATAGTAGACATAATAGCAACAGACATACAAACTAAAGAATTACAAAA
ACAAATTACAAAAATTCAAAATTTTCGGGTTTATTACAGGGACAGCAGAGATCCACTTTGGCGCCGGCTC
GAGGGGG
