>Addgene plasmid #76543 | PI4KB gRNA (BRDN0001145642) | depositor partial sequence | sequence record 144003 | Target Sequence
GCTTAACATGTACATCCACA
