>Addgene plasmid #76543 | PI4KB gRNA (BRDN0001145642) | addgene partial sequence | sequence record 186037 | hU6-F
AGAAAGTAATAATTTCTTGGGTAGTTTGCAGTTTTAAAATTATGTTTTAAAATGGACTATCATATGCTTA
CCGTAACTTGAAAGTATTTCGATTTCTTGGCTTTATATATCTTGTGGAAAGGACGAAACACCAGCTTAAC
ATGTACATCCACAGTTTTAGAGCTAGAAATAGCAAGTTAAAATAAGGCTAGTCCGTTATCAACTTGAAAA
AGTGGCACCGAGTCGGTGCTTTTTTAAGCTTGGCGTAACTAGATCTTGAGACAAATGGCAGTATTCATCC
ACAATTTTAAAAGAAAAGGGGGGATTGGGGGGTACAGTGCAGGGGAAAGAATAGTAGACATAATAGCAAC
AGACATACAAACTAAAGAATTACAAAAACAAATTACAAAAATTCAAAATTTTCGGGTTTATTACAGGGAC
AGCAGAGATCCACTTTGGCGCCGGCTCGAGGGGGCCCGGGTGCAAAGATGGATAAAGTTTTAAACAGAGA
GGAATCTTTGCAGCTAATGGACCTTCTAGGTCTTGAAAGGAGTGGGAATTGGCTCCGGTGCCCGTCAGTG
GGCAGAGCGC
